Addgene plasmid #24259: pCDNA3 Flag Bmf (S74D)
Depositing lab: Roger Davis. Depositing organization: University of Massachusetts, Worcester. Publication: JNK phosphorylation of Bim-related members of the Bcl2 family induces Bax-dependent apoptosis. Lei K, Davis RJ. Proc Natl Acad Sci U S A. 2003 Mar 4. 100(5):2432-7. 10.1073/pnas.0438011100 PubMed 12591950.
Backbone
  Vector backbone: pcDNA3
  Backbone manufacturer: invitrogen
  Backbone size w/o insert (bp): 5446
  Vector type: Mammalian Expression
Growth in bacteria
  Bacterial resistance: Ampicillin, 100 μg/mL
  Growth temperature: 37°C
  Growth strain: DH5alpha
  Copy number: High Copy
Gene/Insert
  Gene/Insert name: Bmf (S87D) (alt name: Bcl2 modifying factor)
  Species: H. sapiens (human)
  Insert size (bp): 596
  Mutation: changed Serine 74 to Aspartic Acid
  GenBank ID: NM_001003940
  Entrez Gene: BMF
  Tag / fusion protein: Flag (N terminal on insert)
  Cloning method: Restriction Enzyme; 5′ cloning site Hind III (not destroyed); 3′ cloning site EcoRI (not destroyed)
  Sequencing primers: 5′ T7; 3′ SP6
Terms and licenses: Academic/Nonprofit Terms; Industry Terms: Not Available to Industry
How to cite: pCDNA3 Flag Bmf (S74D) was a gift from Roger Davis (Addgene plasmid # 24259 ; http://n2t.net/addgene:24259 ; RRID:Addgene_24259)
