[The description below was written by a language model from this plasmid's Addgene catalogue record.]
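Description:
pCDNA3 Flag Bmf (S74D) is a mammalian expression plasmid built on the Invitrogen pcDNA3 backbone (about 5.4 kb without insert). It is maintained as a high-copy plasmid in E. coli under ampicillin selection. The record gives no feature table. The regulatory parts can therefore only be inferred from the backbone. Standard pcDNA3 drives the insert from the CMV immediate-early promoter with a downstream polyadenylation signal, and it carries a neomycin-resistance cassette for G418 selection of stable mammalian lines. T7 and SP6 promoter sites flank the polylinker, consistent with the sequencing primers listed for this plasmid.

The payload is a roughly 600 bp human BMF (Bcl2 modifying factor) coding sequence, cloned between HindIII and EcoRI sites that both remain intact. It carries an N-terminal Flag epitope for detection or immunoprecipitation. BMF is a pro-apoptotic BH3-only member of the Bcl2 family related to Bim. The insert carries a serine-to-aspartate substitution, a change commonly used to mimic constitutive phosphorylation through the negative charge. The record is internally inconsistent about the position: the plasmid name and mutation field specify Ser74, whereas the insert name field reads S87D. The record does not resolve this, so the residue should be confirmed by sequencing.

The associated publication concerns JNK phosphorylation of Bim-related proteins and Bax-dependent apoptosis. The construct therefore appears intended for transfection studies testing how a phosphomimetic change at a candidate JNK site affects Bmf's pro-apoptotic activity, presumably compared with wild-type or non-phosphorylatable versions.
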