>Addgene plasmid #24259 | pCDNA3 Flag Bmf (S74D) | addgene partial sequence | sequence record 30555 | 24259 with CMV-F
AGCAGAGCTCTCTGGCTAACTAGAGAACCCACTGCTTACTGGCTTATCGAAATTAATACGACTCACTATA
GGGAGACCCAAGCTTACGGCAGCCAACATGGACTATAAGGACGATGATGACAAAGGATCCGAGCCATCTC
AGTGTGTGGAGGAGCTGGAGGATGATGTGTTCCAACCAGAGGATGGGGAGCCGGTGACCCAACCCGGGAG
CTTGCTCTCTGCTGACCTGTTTGCCCAGAGCCTACTGGACTGCCCCCTCAGCCGACTTCAGCTCTTCCCT
CTCACCCACTGCTGTGGCCCTGGCCTTCGACCCACCAGCCAGGAAGACAAAGCTACCCAGACTCTCGACC
CAGCCTCCCCCAGCCAAGGTGTCATGCTGCCTTGTGGGGTGACTGAGGAACCCCAGCGACTCTTTTATGG
CAATGCTGGCTATCGGCTTCCTCTCCCTGCCAGTTTCCCAGCAGTCTTGCCCATTGGGGAGCAGCCCCCC
GAAGGGCAGTGGCAACATCAAGCAGAGGTACAGATTGCCCGAAAGCTTCAGTGCATTGCAGACCAGTTCC
ACCGGCTTCATGTGCAGCAACACCAGCAGAACCAAAATCGTGTGTGGTGGCAGATCCTCCTCTTCCTGCA
CAACCTTGCTTTGAATGGAGAAGAGAACAGGAACGGGGCAGGCCCTAGGTGAGAATTCTGCAGATATCCA
TCACACTGGCGGCCGCTCGAGCATGCATCTAGAGGGCCCTATTCTATAGTGTCACCTAAATGCTAGAGCT
CGCTGATCAGCCTCGACTGTGCCTTCTAGTTGCCAGCCATCTGTTGTTTGCCCCTCCCCCGTGCCTTCCT
TGACCCTGGAA
